Addgene plasmid #152712: pGBW-m4133144
Purpose: Mammalian expression plasmid for SARS-CoV-2 3'-to-5' exonuclease
Depositing lab: Ginkgo Bioworks & Benjie Chen. Depositing organization: Ginkgo Bioworks.
Backbone
  Vector backbone: pTwist_CMV_Hygro_6
  Backbone size w/o insert (bp): 6525
  Vector type: Mammalian Expression
  Selectable markers: Hygromycin
Growth in bacteria
  Bacterial resistance: Ampicillin, 100 μg/mL
  Growth temperature: 37°C
  Growth strain: DH5alpha
  Copy number: High Copy
Gene/Insert
  Gene/Insert name: SARS-CoV-2 3'-to-5' exonuclease
  Species: Severe acute respiratory syndrome coronavirus 2
  Insert size (bp): 1574
  Mutation: wt
  Entrez Gene: ORF1ab (a.k.a. GU280_gp01)
  Promoter: CMV
  Tag / fusion protein: Cleavable TEV;S-tag (C terminal on backbone)
  Cloning method: Unknown
Resource information
  A portion of this plasmid was derived from a plasmid made by: GinkgoBioworks
Depositor comments: NCBI reference sequence: YP_009725309.1
How to cite: pGBW-m4133144 was a gift from Ginkgo Bioworks & Benjie Chen (Addgene plasmid # 152712 ; http://n2t.net/addgene:152712 ; RRID:Addgene_152712)
