[The description below was written by a language model from this plasmid's Addgene catalogue record and pLannotate feature annotations shown in this document.]
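Description:
pGBW-m4133144 is a mammalian expression plasmid built on the pTwist_CMV_Hygro_6 backbone that carries the wild-type SARS-CoV-2 3'-to-5' exonuclease, a mature cleavage product of the ORF1ab replicase polyprotein (commonly known as nsp14). The full sequence is about 8.2 kb. It is propagated in E. coli as a high-copy plasmid through a ColE1/pUC-type origin and selected with ampicillin via a complete β-lactamase gene. For selection in mammalian cells it carries a hygromycin B phosphotransferase cassette driven by the human ubiquitin C promoter and closed by a synthetic poly(A) signal.

The roughly 1.6 kb viral coding sequence spans the numbering origin of the circular record. The annotation tool matched it generically to the SARS-CoV-2 replicase polyprotein entry. The methyltransferase text attached to that hit comes from the polyprotein record as a whole and does not describe this particular insert. Expression is driven by the CMV immediate-early enhancer and promoter, and transcripts are terminated by an SV40 polyadenylation signal downstream of the insert. According to the catalogue fields, the backbone supplies a C-terminal S-tag preceded by a TEV protease cleavage site, which would allow detection or affinity capture followed by tag removal. These short elements are not individually annotated in the feature table.

The expression unit is flanked by β-globin insulator elements, bacterial rrnG and T7 terminators and an additional synthetic poly(A) signal. These parts presumably shield the cassette from read-through transcription from neighbouring regions. The plasmid is suited to transient expression, or hygromycin-selected stable expression, of the tagged viral exonuclease in mammalian cells.
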