Features (pLannotate 1.2.2; 19 found; start..end, strand, type, name):
   1717..1838    -  polyA_signal   SV40 poly(A) signal: SV40 polyadenylation signal
   1861..1930    -  CDS            large T antigen (fragment): large T antigen from SV40 (simian virus 40)
   1953..1999    +  terminator     T7 terminator: transcription terminator for bacteriophage T7 RNA polymerase
   2029..2165    +  terminator     rrnG terminator: transcription terminator from the E. coli ribosomal RNA rrnG operon (Albrechtsen et al., 1991)
   2210..2281    +  misc_feature   3' β-globin insulator: insulator downstream of the human β-globin locus (Farrell et al., 2002)
   2507..3095    -  rep_origin     ori: high-copy-number ColE1/pMB1/pBR322/pUC origin of replication
   3267..3331    -  CDS            bla(M) (fragment): β-lactamase lacking the signal sequence; bla(M); allows cytosolic expression of β-lactamase
   3595..4804    +  promoter       UbC promoter: human ubiquitin C promoter
   4814..5835    +  CDS            HygR (fragment): hygromycin B phosphotransferase confers resistance to hygromycin
   5863..5911    +  polyA_signal   poly(A) signal: synthetic polyadenylation signal
   6177..7037    +  CDS            AmpR: β-lactamase; bla; confers resistance to ampicillin, carbenicillin, and related antibiotics
   7050..7186    +  terminator     rrnG terminator: transcription terminator from the E. coli ribosomal RNA rrnG operon (Albrechtsen et al., 1991)
   7331..7402    +  misc_feature   5' β-globin insulator: insulator upstream of the human β-globin locus (Farrell et al., 2002)
   7407..7453    -  terminator     T7 terminator: transcription terminator for bacteriophage T7 RNA polymerase
   7471..7519    -  polyA_signal   poly(A) signal: synthetic polyadenylation signal
   7600..7903    +  enhancer       CMV enhancer: human cytomegalovirus immediate early enhancer
   7976..7993    -  promoter       CMV promoter (fragment): human cytomegalovirus (CMV) immediate early promoter
   8056..8107    +  promoter       CMVd2 promoter: truncated human cytomegalovirus (CMV) immediate early promoter that yields moderately reduced expression relative to the full-length promoter
   8176..1591    +  CDS            rep (fragment) (across the origin): R1AB_SARS2 - Experimental evidence at protein level: Swiss-Prot protein existence level 1. [2'-O-methyltransferase]: Methyltransferase that mediates mRNA cap 2'-O-ribose methylation to the 5'-cap structure of viral mRNAs. N7-methyl guanosine cap is a prerequisite for binding of nsp16. Therefore plays an essential role in viral mRNAs cap methylation which is essential to evade immune system. From Severe acute respiratory syndrome coronavirus 2 (2019-nCoV) (SARS-CoV-2).
>Addgene plasmid #152712 | pGBW-m4133144 | depositor full sequence | sequence record 295724 | Full Sequence
CACCATGGAAAATGTAACAGGACTCTTTAAAGATTGTAGTAAGGTAATCACTGGGTTACATCCTACACAG
GCACCTACACACCTCAGTGTTGACACTAAATTCAAAACTGAAGGTTTATGTGTTGACATACCTGGCATAC
CTAAGGACATGACCTATAGAAGACTCATCTCTATGATGGGTTTTAAAATGAATTATCAAGTTAATGGTTA
CCCTAACATGTTTATCACCCGCGAAGAAGCTATAAGACATGTACGTGCATGGATTGGCTTCGATGTCGAG
GGGTGTCATGCTACTAGAGAAGCTGTTGGTACCAATTTACCTTTACAGCTAGGTTTTTCTACAGGTGTTA
ACCTAGTTGCTGTACCTACAGGTTATGTTGATACACCTAATAATACAGATTTTTCCAGAGTTAGTGCTAA
ACCACCGCCTGGAGATCAATTTAAACACCTCATACCACTTATGTACAAAGGACTTCCTTGGAATGTAGTG
CGTATAAAGATTGTACAAATGTTAAGTGACACACTTAAAAATCTCTCTGACAGAGTCGTATTTGTCTTAT
GGGCACATGGCTTTGAGTTGACATCTATGAAGTATTTTGTGAAAATAGGACCTGAGCGCACCTGTTGTCT
ATGTGATAGACGTGCCACATGCTTTTCCACTGCTTCAGACACTTATGCCTGTTGGCATCATTCTATTGGA
TTTGATTACGTCTATAATCCGTTTATGATTGATGTTCAACAATGGGGTTTTACAGGTAACCTACAAAGCA
ACCATGATCTGTATTGTCAAGTCCATGGTAATGCACATGTAGCTAGTTGTGATGCAATCATGACTAGGTG
TCTAGCTGTCCACGAGTGCTTTGTTAAGCGTGTTGACTGGACTATTGAATATCCTATAATTGGTGATGAA
CTGAAGATTAATGCGGCTTGTAGAAAGGTTCAACACATGGTTGTTAAAGCTGCATTATTAGCAGACAAAT
TCCCAGTTCTTCACGACATTGGTAACCCTAAAGCTATTAAGTGTGTACCTCAAGCTGATGTAGAATGGAA
GTTCTATGATGCACAGCCTTGTAGTGACAAAGCTTATAAAATAGAAGAATTATTCTATTCTTATGCCACA
CATTCTGACAAATTCACAGATGGTGTATGCCTATTTTGGAATTGCAATGTCGATAGATATCCTGCTAATT
CCATTGTTTGTAGATTTGACACTAGAGTGCTATCTAACCTTAACTTGCCTGGTTGTGATGGTGGCAGTTT
GTATGTAAATAAACATGCATTCCACACACCAGCTTTTGATAAAAGTGCTTTTGTTAATTTAAAACAATTA
CCATTTTTCTATTACTCTGACAGTCCATGTGAGTCTCATGGAAAACAAGTAGTGTCAGATATAGATTATG
TACCACTAAAGTCTGCTACGTGTATAACACGTTGCAATTTAGGTGGTGCTGTCTGTAGACATCATGCTAA
TGAGTACAGATTGTATCTCGATGCTTATAACATGATGATCTCAGCTGGCTTTAGCTTGTGGGTTTACAAA
CAATTTGATACTTATAACCTCTGGAACACTTTTACAAGACTTGAAAACCTTTACTTTCAGTCGAAAGAAA
CCGCGGCAGCTAAGTTCGAGAGGCAGCACATGGACAGTTAAGGATCCGCAGGCCTCTGCTAGCTTGACTG
ACTGAGATACAGCGTACCTTCAGCTCACAGACATGATAAGATACATTGATGAGTTTGGACAAACCACAAC
TAGAATGCAGTGAAAAAAATGCTTTATTTGTGAAATTTGTGATGCTATTGCTTTATTTGTAACCATTATA
AGCTGCAATAAACAAGTTAACAACAACAATTGCATTCATTTTATGTTTCAGGTTCAGGGGGAGGTGTGGG
AGGTTTTTTAAAGCAAGTAAAACCTCTACAAATGTGGTATTGGCCCATCTCTATCGGTATCGTAGCATAA
CCCCTTGGGGCCTCTAAACGGGTCTTGAGGGGTTTTTTGTGCCCCTCGGGCCGGATTGCTATCTACCGGC
ATTGGCGCAGAAAAAAATGCCTGATGCGACGCTGCGCGTCTTATACTCCCACATATGCCAGATTCAGCAA
CGGATACGGCTTCCCCAACTTGCCCACTTCCATACGTGTCCTCCTTACCAGAAATTTATCCTTAAGGTCG
TCAGCTATCCTGCAGGCGATCTCTCGATTTCGATCAAGACATTCCTTTAATGGTCTTTTCTGGACACCAC
TAGGGGTCAGAAGTAGTTCATCAAACTTTCTTCCCTCCCTAATCTCATTGGTTACCTTGGGCTATCGAAA
CTTAATTAACCAGTCAAGTCAGCTACTTGGCGAGATCGACTTGTCTGGGTTTCGACTACGCTCAGAATTG
CGTCAGTCAAGTTCGATCTGGTCCTTGCTATTGCACCCGTTCTCCGATTACGAGTTTCATTTAAATCATG
TGAGCAAAAGGCCAGCAAAAGGCCAGGAACCGTAAAAAGGCCGCGTTGCTGGCGTTTTTCCATAGGCTCC
GCCCCCCTGACGAGCATCACAAAAATCGACGCTCAAGTCAGAGGTGGCGAAACCCGACAGGACTATAAAG
ATACCAGGCGTTTCCCCCTGGAAGCTCCCTCGTGCGCTCTCCTGTTCCGACCCTGCCGCTTACCGGATAC
CTGTCCGCCTTTCTCCCTTCGGGAAGCGTGGCGCTTTCTCATAGCTCACGCTGTAGGTATCTCAGTTCGG
TGTAGGTCGTTCGCTCCAAGCTGGGCTGTGTGCACGAACCCCCCGTTCAGCCCGACCGCTGCGCCTTATC
CGGTAACTATCGTCTTGAGTCCAACCCGGTAAGACACGACTTATCGCCACTGGCAGCAGCCACTGGTAAC
AGGATTAGCAGAGCGAGGTATGTAGGCGGTGCTACAGAGTTCTTGAAGTGGTGGCCTAACTACGGCTACA
CTAGAAGAACAGTATTTGGTATCTGCGCTCTGCTGAAGCCAGTTACCTTCGGAAAAAGAGTTGGTAGCTC
TTGATCCGGCAAACAAACCACCGCTGGTAGCGGTGGTTTTTTTGTTTGCAAGCAGCAGATTACGCGCAGA
AAAAAAGGATCTCAAGAAGATCCTTTGATCTTTTCTACGGGGTCTGACGCTCAGTGGAACGAAAACTCAC
GTTAAGGGATTTTGGTCATGAGATTATCAAAAAGGATCTTCACCTAGATCCTTTTAAATTAAAAATGAAG
TTTTAAATCAATCTAAAGTATATATGAGTAAACTTGGTCTGACAGTTACCAATGCTTAATCAGTGAGGCA
CCTATCTCAGCGATCTGTCTATTTCGTTCATCCATAGTTGCATTTAAATTTCCGAACTCTCCAAGGCCCT
CGTCGGAAAATCTTCAAACCTTTCGTCCGATCCATCTTGCAGGCTACCTCTCGAACGAACTATCGCAAGT
CTCTTGGCCGGCCTTGCGCCTTGGCTATTGCTTGGCAGCGCCTATCGCCAGGTATTACTCCAATCCCGAA
TATCCGAGATCGGGATCACCCGAGAGAAGTTCAACCTACATCCTCAATCCCGATCTATCCGAGATCCGAG
GAATATCGAAATCGGGGCGCGCCTGGCCTCCGCGCCGGGTTTTGGCGCCTCCCGCGGGCGCCCCCCTCGT
CACGGCGAGCGCTGCCACGTCAGACGAAGGGCGCAGGAGCGTCCTGATCCTTCCGCCCGGACGCTCAGGA
CAGCGGCCCGCTGCTCATAAGACTCGGCCTTAGAACCCCAGTATCAGCAGAAGGACATTTTAGGACGGGA
CTTGGGTGACTCTAGGGCACTGGTTTTCTTTCCAGAGAGCGGAACAGGCGAGGAAAAGTAGTCCCTTCTC
GGCGATTCTGCGGAGGGATCTCCGTGGGGCGGTGAACGCCGATGATTATATAAGGACGCGCCGGGTGTGG
CACAGCTAGTTCCGTCGCAGCCGGGATTTGGGTCGCGGTTCTTGTTTGTGGATCGCTGTGATCGTCACTT
GGTGAGTAGCGGGCTGCTGGGCTGGCCGGGGCTTTCGTGGCCGCCGGGCCGCTCGGTGGGACGGAAGCGT
GTGGAGAGACCGCCAAGGGCTGTAGTCTGGGTCCGCGAGCAAGGTTGCCCTGAACTGGGGGTTGGGGGGA
GCGCAGCAAAATGGCGGCTGTTCCCGAGTCTTGAATGGAAGACGCTTGTGAGGCGGGCTGTGAGGTCGTT
GAAACAAGGTGGGGGGCATGGTGGGCGGCAAGAACCCAAGGTCTTGAGCCCTTCGCTAATGCGGGAAAGC
TCTTATTCGGGTGAGATGGGCTGGGCACCATCTGGGGACCCTGACGTGAAGTTTGTCACTGACTGGAGAA
CTCGGTTTGTCGTCTGTTGCGGGGGCGGCAGTTATGGCGGTGCCGTTGGGCAGTGCACCCGTACCTTTGG
GAGCGCGCGCCCTCGTCGTGTCGTGACGTCACCCGTTCTGTTGGCTTATAATGCAGGGTGGGGCCACCTG
CCGGTAGGTGTGCGGTAGGCTTTTCTCCGTCGCAGGACGCAGGGTTCGGGCCTAGGGTAGGCTCTCCTGA
ATCGACAGGCGCCGGACCTCTGGTGAGGGGAGGGATAAGTGAGGCGTCAGTTTCTTTGGTCGGTTTTATG
TACCTATCTTCTTAAGTAGCTGAAGCTCCGGTTTTGAACTATGCGCTCGGGGTTGGCGAGTGTGTTTTGT
GAAGTTTTTTAGGCACCTTTTGAAATGTAATCATTTGGGTCAATATGTAATTTTCAGTGTTAGACTTGTA
AATTGTCCGCTAAATTCTGGCCGTTTTTGGCTTTTTTGTTAGACAACATGGGTAAAAAGCCTGAACTCAC
CGCGACGTCTGTCGAGAAGTTTCTGATCGAAAAGTTCGACAGCGTCTCCGACCTGATGCAGCTCTCGGAG
GGCGAAGAATCTCGTGCTTTCAGCTTCGATGTAGGAGGGCGTGGATATGTCCTGCGGGTAAATAGCTGCG
CCGATGGTTTCTACAAAGATCGTTATGTTTATCGGCACTTTGCATCCGCCGCGCTCCCGATTCCGGAAGT
GCTTGACATTGGGGAGTTCAGCGAGAGCCTGACCTATTGCATCTCCCGCCGTGCACAGGGTGTCACGTTG
CAAGACCTGCCTGAAACCGAACTGCCCGCTGTTCTGCAGCCGGTCGCGGAGGCAATGGATGCCATCGCTG
CCGCCGATCTTAGCCAGACGAGCGGGTTCGGCCCATTCGGACCGCAAGGAATCGGTCAATACACTACATG
GCGTGATTTCATATGCGCGATTGCTGATCCCCATGTGTATCACTGGCAAACTGTGATGGACGACACCGTC
AGTGCGTCCGTCGCGCAGGCTCTCGATGAGCTGATGCTTTGGGCCGAGGACTGCCCCGAAGTCCGGCACC
TCGTGCACGCGGATTTCGGCTCCAACAATGTCCTGACGGACAATGGCCGCATAACAGCGGTCATTGACTG
GAGCGAGGCGATGTTCGGGGATTCCCAATACGAGGTCGCCAACATCTTCTTCTGGAGGCCGTGGTTGGCT
TGTATGGAGCAGCAGACGCGCTACTTCGAGCGGAGGCATCCGGAGCTTGCAGGATCGCCCCGGCTCCGGG
CGTATATGCTCCGCATTGGTCTTGACCAACTCTATCAGAGCTTGGTTGACGGCAATTTCGATGATGCAGC
TTGGGCGCAGGGTCGATGCGACGCAATCGTCCGATCCGGAGCCGGGACTGTCGGGCGTACACAAATCGCC
CGCAGAAGCGCCGCCGTCTGGACCGATGGCTGTGTAGAAGTACTCGCCGATAGTGGAAACCGACGCCCCA
GCACTCGTCCGAGGGCAAAGGAATAAGCTAGTATGTAAGCCTAGTCTTAGATAATAAAATCGCTATCCAT
CGAAGATGGATGTGTGTTGGTTTTTTGTGTGTGTAACGCTAGGCGCGCCTGGTGTACCGAGAACGATCCT
CTCAGTGCGAGTCTCGACGATCCATATCGTTGCTTGGCAGTCAGCCAGTCGGAATCCAGCTTGGGACCCA
GGAAGTCCAATCGTCAGATATTGTACTCAAGCCTGGTCACGGCAGCGTACCGATCTGTTTAAACCTAGAT
ATTGATAGTCTGATCGGTCAACGTATAATCGAGTCCTAGCTTTTGCAAACATCTATCAAGAGACAGGATC
AGCAGGAGGCTTTCGCATGAGTATTCAACATTTCCGTGTCGCCCTTATTCCCTTTTTTGCGGCATTTTGC
CTTCCTGTTTTTGCTCACCCAGAAACGCTGGTGAAAGTAAAAGATGCTGAAGATCAGTTGGGTGCGCGAG
TGGGTTACATCGAACTGGATCTCAACAGCGGTAAGATCCTTGAGAGTTTTCGCCCCGAAGAACGCTTTCC
AATGATGAGCACTTTTAAAGTTCTGCTATGTGGCGCGGTATTATCCCGTATTGACGCCGGGCAAGAGCAA
CTCGGTCGCCGCATACACTATTCTCAGAATGACTTGGTTGAGTATTCACCAGTCACAGAAAAGCATCTTA
CGGATGGCATGACAGTAAGAGAATTATGCAGTGCTGCCATAACCATGAGTGATAACACTGCGGCCAACTT
ACTTCTGACAACGATTGGAGGACCGAAGGAGCTAACCGCTTTTTTGCACAACATGGGGGATCATGTAACT
CGCCTTGATCGTTGGGAACCGGAGCTGAATGAAGCCATACCAAACGACGAGCGTGACACCACGATGCCTG
TAGCAATGGCAACAACCTTGCGTAAACTATTAACTGGCGAACTACTTACTCTAGCTTCCCGGCAACAGTT
GATAGACTGGATGGAGGCGGATAAAGTTGCAGGACCACTTCTGCGCTCGGCCCTTCCGGCTGGCTGGTTT
ATTGCTGATAAATCTGGAGCCGGTGAGCGTGGGTCTCGCGGTATCATTGCAGCACTGGGGCCAGATGGTA
AGCCCTCCCGTATCGTAGTTATCTACACGACGGGGAGTCAGGCAACTATGGATGAACGAAATAGACAGAT
CGCTGAGATAGGTGCCTCACTGATTAAGCATTGGTAACCGATTCTAGGTGCATTGGCGCAGAAAAAAATG
CCTGATGCGACGCTGCGCGTCTTATACTCCCACATATGCCAGATTCAGCAACGGATACGGCTTCCCCAAC
TTGCCCACTTCCATACGTGTCCTCCTTACCAGAAATTTATCCTTAAGATCGTTTAAACTCGACTCTGGCT
CTATCGAATCTCCGTCGTTTCGAGCTTACGCGAACAGCCGTGGCGCTCATTTGCTCGTCGGGCATCGAAT
CTCGTCAGCTATCGTCAGCTTACCTTTTTGGCAGCGATCGCGGCTCCCGACATCTTGGACCATTAGCTCC
ACAGGTATCTTCTTCCCTCTAGTGGTCATAACAGCAGCTTCAGCTACCTCTCAATTCAAAAAACCCCTCA
AGACCCGTTTAGAGGCCCCAAGGGGTTATGCTATCAATCGTTGCGTTACACACACAAAAAACCAACACAC
ATCCATCTTCGATGGATAGCGATTTTATTATCTAACTGCTGATCGAGTGTAGCCAGATCTAGTAATCAAT
TACGGGGTCATTAGTTCATAGCCCATATATGGAGTTCCGCGTTACATAACTTACGGTAAATGGCCCGCCT
GGCTGACCGCCCAACGACCCCCGCCCATTGACGTCAATAATGACGTATGTTCCCATAGTAACGCCAATAG
GGACTTTCCATTGACGTCAATGGGTGGAGTATTTACGGTAAACTGCCCACTTGGCAGTACATCAAGTGTA
TCATATGCCAAGTACGCCCCCTATTGACGTCAATGACGGTAAATGGCCCGCCTGGCATTATGCCCAGTAC
ATGACCTTATGGGACTTTCCTACTTGGCAGTACATCTACGTATTAGTCATCGCTATTACCATGCTGATGC
GGTTTTGGCAGTACATCAATGGGCGTGGATAGCGGTTTGACTCACGGGGATTTCCAAGTCTCCACCCCAT
TGACGTCAATGGGAGTTTGTTTTGGCACCAAAATCAACGGGACTTTCCAAAATGTCGTAACAACTCCGCC
CCATTGACGCAAATGGGCGGTAGGCGTGTACGGTGGGAGGTCTATATAAGCAGAGCTGGTTTAGTGAACC
GTCAGATCAGATCTTTGTCGATCCTACCATCCACTCGACACACCCGCCAGCGGCCGC
